LOCUS       Exported 4764 bp ds-DNA circular SYN 13-MAY-2021
DEFINITION  Mammalian expression plasmid for SARS-CoV-2 leader protein.
ACCESSION   .
VERSION     .
KEYWORDS    pGBW-m4134160
SOURCE      synthetic DNA construct
  ORGANISM  synthetic DNA construct
REFERENCE   1 (bases 1 to 4764)
  TITLE     SARS-CoV-2 protein Mammalian expression constructs, tagged, for
            protein expression and/or purification
REFERENCE   2 (bases 1 to 4764)
  AUTHORS   .
  TITLE     Direct Submission
  JOURNAL   Exported May 13, 2021 from SnapGene Server 1.1.58
            http://www.snapgene.com
FEATURES             Location/Qualifiers
     source          1..4764
                     /organism="synthetic DNA construct"
                     /mol_type="other DNA"
     CDS             542..562
                     /codon_start=1
                     /product="tobacco etch virus (TEV) protease recognition and
                     cleavage site"
                     /label=TEV site
                     /translation="ENLYFQS"
     CDS             563..580
                     /codon_start=1
                     /product="6xHis affinity tag"
                     /label=6xHis
                     /translation="HHHHHH"
     polyA_signal    633..754
                     /label=SV40 poly(A) signal
                     /note="SV40 polyadenylation signal"
     primer_bind     complement(644..663)
                     /label=EBV-rev
                     /note="SV40 polyA terminator, reverse primer"
     primer_bind     698..717
                     /label=SV40pA-R
                     /note="SV40 polyA, reverse primer"
     terminator      869..915
                     /label=T7 terminator
                     /note="transcription terminator for bacteriophage T7 RNA
                     polymerase"
     terminator      945..1081
                     /label=rrnG terminator
                     /note="transcription terminator from the E. coli ribosomal
                     RNA rrnG operon (Albrechtsen et al., 1991)"
     misc_feature    1126..1197
                     /label=3' beta-globin insulator
                     /note="insulator downstream of the human beta-globin locus
                     (Farrell et al., 2002)"
     rep_origin      complement(1423..2011)
                     /direction=LEFT
                     /label=ori
                     /note="high-copy-number ColE1/pMB1/pBR322/pUC origin of
                     replication"
     primer_bind     complement(1503..1522)
                     /label=pBR322ori-F
                     /note="pBR322 origin, forward primer"
     CDS             2757..3617
                     /codon_start=1
                     /gene="bla"
                     /product="beta-lactamase"
                     /label=AmpR
                     /note="confers resistance to ampicillin, carbenicillin, and
                     related antibiotics"
                     /translation="MSIQHFRVALIPFFAAFCLPVFAHPETLVKVKDAEDQLGARVGYI
                     ELDLNSGKILESFRPEERFPMMSTFKVLLCGAVLSRIDAGQEQLGRRIHYSQNDLVEYS
                     PVTEKHLTDGMTVRELCSAAITMSDNTAANLLLTTIGGPKELTAFLHNMGDHVTRLDRW
                     EPELNEAIPNDERDTTMPVAMATTLRKLLTGELLTLASRQQLIDWMEADKVAGPLLRSA
                     LPAGWFIADKSGAGERGSRGIIAALGPDGKPSRIVVIYTTGSQATMDERNRQIAEIGAS
                     LIKHW"
     primer_bind     complement(2975..2994)
                     /label=Amp-R
                     /note="Ampicillin resistance gene, reverse primer"
     terminator      3630..3766
                     /label=rrnG terminator
                     /note="transcription terminator from the E. coli ribosomal
                     RNA rrnG operon (Albrechtsen et al., 1991)"
     misc_feature    3918..3989
                     /label=5' beta-globin insulator
                     /note="insulator upstream of the human beta-globin locus
                     (Farrell et al., 2002)"
     terminator      3994..4040
                     /label=T7 terminator
                     /note="transcription terminator for bacteriophage T7 RNA
                     polymerase"
     polyA_signal    4058..4106
                     /note="synthetic polyadenylation signal"
     enhancer        4187..4490
                     /label=CMV enhancer
                     /note="human cytomegalovirus immediate early enhancer"
     promoter        4492..4694
                     /label=CMV promoter
                     /note="human cytomegalovirus (CMV) immediate early
                     promoter"
     primer_bind     4645..4665
                     /label=CMV-F
                     /note="Human CMV immediate early promoter, forward primer"
     regulatory      4763..8
                     /regulatory_class="other"
                     /note="vertebrate consensus sequence for strong initiation
                     of translation (Kozak, 1987)"
ORIGIN
        1 caccatggag agccttgtcc ctggtttcaa cnnnnnnnnn nnnnnnnnnn nnnnnnnnnn
       61 nnnnnnnnnn nnnnnnnnnn nnnnnnnnnn nnnnnnnnnn nnnnnnnnnn nnnnnnnnnn
      121 nnnnnnnnnn nnnnnnnnnn nnnnnnnnnn nnnnnnnnnn nnnnnnnnnn nnnnnnnnnn
      181 nnnnnnnnnn nnnnnnnnnn nnnnnnnnnn nnnnnnnnnn nnnnnnnnnn nnnnnnnnnn
      241 nnnnnnnnnn nnnnnnnnnn nnnnnnnnnn nnnnnnnnnn nnnnnnnnnn nnnnnnnnnn
      301 nnnnnnnnnn nnnnnnnnnn nnnnnnnnnn nnnnnnnnnn nnnnnnnnnn nnnnnnnnnn
      361 nnnnnnnnnn nnnnnnnnna acggtaataa aggagctggt ggccatagtt acggcgccga
      421 tctaaagtca tttgacttag gcgacgagct tggcactgat ccttatgaag attttcaaga
      481 aaactggaac actaaacata gcagtggtgt tacccgtgaa ctcatgcgtg agcttaacgg
      541 agaaaacctt tactttcagt cgcaccatca ccatcaccat taagctagct tgactgactg
      601 agatacagcg taccttcagc tcacagacat gataagatac attgatgagt ttggacaaac
      661 cacaactaga atgcagtgaa aaaaatgctt tatttgtgaa atttgtgatg ctattgcttt
      721 atttgtaacc attataagct gcaataaaca agttaacaac aacaattgca ttcattttat
      781 gtttcaggtt cagggggagg tgtgggaggt tttttaaagc aagtaaaacc tctacaaatg
      841 tggtattggc ccatctctat cggtatcgta gcataacccc ttggggcctc taaacgggtc
      901 ttgaggggtt ttttgtgccc ctcgggccgg attgctatct accggcattg gcgcagaaaa
      961 aaatgcctga tgcgacgctg cgcgtcttat actcccacat atgccagatt cagcaacgga
     1021 tacggcttcc ccaacttgcc cacttccata cgtgtcctcc ttaccagaaa tttatcctta
     1081 aggtcgtcag ctatcctgca ggcgatctct cgatttcgat caagacattc ctttaatggt
     1141 cttttctgga caccactagg ggtcagaagt agttcatcaa actttcttcc ctccctaatc
     1201 tcattggtta ccttgggcta tcgaaactta attaaccagt caagtcagct acttggcgag
     1261 atcgacttgt ctgggtttcg actacgctca gaattgcgtc agtcaagttc gatctggtcc
     1321 ttgctattgc acccgttctc cgattacgag tttcatttaa atcatgtgag caaaaggcca
     1381 gcaaaaggcc aggaaccgta aaaaggccgc gttgctggcg tttttccata ggctccgccc
     1441 ccctgacgag catcacaaaa atcgacgctc aagtcagagg tggcgaaacc cgacaggact
     1501 ataaagatac caggcgtttc cccctggaag ctccctcgtg cgctctcctg ttccgaccct
     1561 gccgcttacc ggatacctgt ccgcctttct cccttcggga agcgtggcgc tttctcatag
     1621 ctcacgctgt aggtatctca gttcggtgta ggtcgttcgc tccaagctgg gctgtgtgca
     1681 cgaacccccc gttcagcccg accgctgcgc cttatccggt aactatcgtc ttgagtccaa
     1741 cccggtaaga cacgacttat cgccactggc agcagccact ggtaacagga ttagcagagc
     1801 gaggtatgta ggcggtgcta cagagttctt gaagtggtgg cctaactacg gctacactag
     1861 aagaacagta tttggtatct gcgctctgct gaagccagtt accttcggaa aaagagttgg
     1921 tagctcttga tccggcaaac aaaccaccgc tggtagcggt ggtttttttg tttgcaagca
     1981 gcagattacg cgcagaaaaa aaggatctca agaagatcct ttgatctttt ctacggggtc
     2041 tgacgctcag tggaacgaaa actcacgtta agggattttg gtcatgagat tatcaaaaag
     2101 gatcttcacc tagatccttt taaattaaaa atgaagtttt aaatcaatct aaagtatata
     2161 tgagtaaact tggtctgaca gttaccaatg cttaatcagt gaggcaccta tctcagcgat
     2221 ctgtctattt cgttcatcca tagttgcatt taaatttccg aactctccaa ggccctcgtc
     2281 ggaaaatctt caaacctttc gtccgatcca tcttgcaggc tacctctcga acgaactatc
     2341 gcaagtctct tggccggcct tgcgccttgg ctattgcttg gcagcgccta tcgccaggta
     2401 ttactccaat cccgaatatc cgagatcggg atcacccgag agaagttcaa cctacatcct
     2461 caatcccgat ctatccgaga tccgaggaat atcgaaatcg gggcgcgcct ggtgtaccga
     2521 gaacgatcct ctcagtgcga gtctcgacga tccatatcgt tgcttggcag tcagccagtc
     2581 ggaatccagc ttgggaccca ggaagtccaa tcgtcagata ttgtactcaa gcctggtcac
     2641 ggcagcgtac cgatctgttt aaacctagat attgatagtc tgatcggtca acgtataatc
     2701 gagtcctagc ttttgcaaac atctatcaag agacaggatc agcaggaggc tttcgcatga
     2761 gtattcaaca tttccgtgtc gcccttattc ccttttttgc ggcattttgc cttcctgttt
     2821 ttgctcaccc agaaacgctg gtgaaagtaa aagatgctga agatcagttg ggtgcgcgag
     2881 tgggttacat cgaactggat ctcaacagcg gtaagatcct tgagagtttt cgccccgaag
     2941 aacgctttcc aatgatgagc acttttaaag ttctgctatg tggcgcggta ttatcccgta
     3001 ttgacgccgg gcaagagcaa ctcggtcgcc gcatacacta ttctcagaat gacttggttg
     3061 agtattcacc agtcacagaa aagcatctta cggatggcat gacagtaaga gaattatgca
     3121 gtgctgccat aaccatgagt gataacactg cggccaactt acttctgaca acgattggag
     3181 gaccgaagga gctaaccgct tttttgcaca acatggggga tcatgtaact cgccttgatc
     3241 gttgggaacc ggagctgaat gaagccatac caaacgacga gcgtgacacc acgatgcctg
     3301 tagcaatggc aacaaccttg cgtaaactat taactggcga actacttact ctagcttccc
     3361 ggcaacagtt gatagactgg atggaggcgg ataaagttgc aggaccactt ctgcgctcgg
     3421 cccttccggc tggctggttt attgctgata aatctggagc cggtgagcgt gggtctcgcg
     3481 gtatcattgc agcactgggg ccagatggta agccctcccg tatcgtagtt atctacacga
     3541 cggggagtca ggcaactatg gatgaacgaa atagacagat cgctgagata ggtgcctcac
     3601 tgattaagca ttggtaaccg attctaggtg cattggcgca gaaaaaaatg cctgatgcga
     3661 cgctgcgcgt cttatactcc cacatatgcc agattcagca acggatacgg cttccccaac
     3721 ttgcccactt ccatacgtgt cctccttacc agaaatttat ccttaagatc ccgaatcgtt
     3781 taaactcgac tctggctcta tcgaatctcc gtcgtttcga gcttacgcga acagccgtgg
     3841 cgctcatttg ctcgtcgggc atcgaatctc gtcagctatc gtcagcttac ctttttggca
     3901 gcgatcgcgg ctcccgacat cttggaccat tagctccaca ggtatcttct tccctctagt
     3961 ggtcataaca gcagcttcag ctacctctca attcaaaaaa cccctcaaga cccgtttaga
     4021 ggccccaagg ggttatgcta tcaatcgttg cgttacacac acaaaaaacc aacacacatc
     4081 catcttcgat ggatagcgat tttattatct aactgctgat cgagtgtagc cagatctagt
     4141 aatcaattac ggggtcatta gttcatagcc catatatgga gttccgcgtt acataactta
     4201 cggtaaatgg cccgcctggc tgaccgccca acgacccccg cccattgacg tcaataatga
     4261 cgtatgttcc catagtaacg ccaataggga ctttccattg acgtcaatgg gtggagtatt
     4321 tacggtaaac tgcccacttg gcagtacatc aagtgtatca tatgccaagt acgcccccta
     4381 ttgacgtcaa tgacggtaaa tggcccgcct ggcattatgc ccagtacatg accttatggg
     4441 actttcctac ttggcagtac atctacgtat tagtcatcgc tattaccatg ctgatgcggt
     4501 tttggcagta catcaatggg cgtggatagc ggtttgactc acggggattt ccaagtctcc
     4561 accccattga cgtcaatggg agtttgtttt ggcaccaaaa tcaacgggac tttccaaaat
     4621 gtcgtaacaa ctccgcccca ttgacgcaaa tgggcggtag gcgtgtacgg tgggaggtct
     4681 atataagcag agctggttta gtgaaccgtc agatcagatc tttgtcgatc ctaccatcca
     4741 ctcgacacac ccgccagcgg ccgc
//
