[The description below was written by a language model from this plasmid's Addgene catalogue record and the feature table of its GenBank file.]
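Description:
pGBW-m4134160 is a 4,764 bp circular mammalian expression plasmid built on the pTwist_CMV_6 backbone for producing the SARS-CoV-2 leader protein, the N-terminal cleavage product of the ORF1ab polyprotein (commonly known as nsp1). It is propagated in E. coli from a high-copy ColE1/pUC-type origin and selected with ampicillin through the beta-lactamase (AmpR) gene. The record lists no mammalian selection marker, so the plasmid appears suited to transient transfection.

The wild-type insert of about 533 bp is not annotated as its own feature in the table. Its position can be inferred, however, because it lies between a Kozak consensus that spans the sequence origin and the downstream tag elements. Transcription is driven by the human CMV immediate-early enhancer and promoter and ends at an SV40 polyadenylation signal. The coding sequence runs in frame into a backbone-encoded TEV protease recognition site followed by a 6xHis tag. The expressed protein therefore carries a C-terminal affinity handle for metal-chelate purification, which TEV cleavage can later remove.

The expression cassette is bracketed by insulating elements. Upstream of the CMV enhancer are a 5' beta-globin insulator, a T7 terminator and a synthetic poly(A) signal. Downstream of the SV40 poly(A) signal are a T7 terminator, an rrnG terminator and a 3' beta-globin insulator. A second rrnG terminator follows AmpR. These elements limit transcriptional read-through between the bacterial backbone and the mammalian cassette. The plasmid belongs to a set of tagged SARS-CoV-2 protein constructs intended for expression and/or purification from mammalian cells.
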