Addgene plasmid #152073: pGBW-m4134160
Purpose: Mammalian expression plasmid for SARS-CoV-2 leader protein
Depositing lab: Ginkgo Bioworks & Benjie Chen. Depositing organization: Ginkgo Bioworks.
Backbone
  Vector backbone: pTwist_CMV_6
  Backbone size w/o insert (bp): 4180
  Vector type: Mammalian Expression
Growth in bacteria
  Bacterial resistance: Ampicillin, 100 μg/mL
  Growth temperature: 37°C
  Growth strain: DH5alpha
  Copy number: High Copy
Gene/Insert
  Gene/Insert name: SARS-CoV-2 leader protein
  Species: Severe acute respiratory syndrome coronavirus 2
  Insert size (bp): 533
  Mutation: wt
  Entrez Gene: ORF1ab (a.k.a. GU280_gp01)
  Promoter: CMV
  Tag / fusion protein: Cleavable TEV;6xHis-003 (C terminal on backbone)
  Cloning method: Unknown
Resource information
  A portion of this plasmid was derived from a plasmid made by: GinkgoBioworks
Depositor comments: NCBI reference sequence: YP_009725297.1
How to cite: pGBW-m4134160 was a gift from Ginkgo Bioworks & Benjie Chen (Addgene plasmid # 152073 ; http://n2t.net/addgene:152073 ; RRID:Addgene_152073)
